>Addgene plasmid #173150 | pDONR221-kcnj20 | addgene full sequence | sequence record 343327 | Addgene NGS Result
CTTTCCTGCGTTATCCCCTGATTCTGTGGATAACCGTATTACCGCCTTTGAGTGAGCTGATACCGCTCGC
CGCAGCCGAACGACCGAGCGCAGCGAGTCAGTGAGCGAGGAAGCGGAAGAGCGCCCAATACGCAAACCGC
CTCTCCCCGCGCGTTGGCCGATTCATTAATGCAGCTGGCACGACAGGTTTCCCGACTGGAAAGCGGGCAG
TGAGCGCAACGCAATTAATACGCGTACCGCTAGCCAGGAAGAGTTTGTAGAAACGCAAAAAGGCCATCCG
TCAGGATGGCCTTCTGCTTAGTTTGATGCCTGGCAGTTTATGGCGGGCGTCCTGCCCGCCACCCTCCGGG
CCGTTGCTTCACAACGTTCAAATCCGCTCCCGGCGGATTTGTCCTACTCAGGAGAGCGTTCACCGACAAA
CAACAGATAAAACGAAAGGCCCAGTCTTCCGACTGAGCCTTTCGTTTTATTTGATGCCTGGCAGTTCCCT
ACTCTCGCGTTAACGCTAGCATGGATGTTTTCCCAGTCACGACGTTGTAAAACGACGGCCAGTCTTAAGC
TCGGGCCCCAAATAATGATTTTATTTTGACTGATAGTGACCTGTTCGTTGCAACAAATTGATGAGCAATG
CTTTTTTATAATGCCAACTTTGTACAAAAAAGCAGGCTTCACCATGCAGAGTGAGGCCTCCAACCCCTAT
GTTTCCATACGCCGCCACAAGAGCACCACAGATCTGCCATACAGCCCACAGCGTGGGTACTTGCGTGGAC
AGAGAACTAGTATCTGCGCCCCCACCGAGGCCGAGCTGGCAATGATGAGGCGTTGCTCCTTATGTGATCC
GAACGTTCGTCCATGTTGCCGCCATGCTCTTAGCGTTCCCAATATGACCAGTCCAAGCGCTAGCCCTCTG
TACAGCACCCCATCCCGCAGTGCTCACTGCACTCCTGTACGGGAAGTGGAGTGCAATGCTAAAGCCCGCA
ATAAGCTAATTGAAAACGAGAGCGTGCAAACTCCCACATGCCCACCAGAGATTCGCCAGCAGCGTCGCTA
CGTCTCAAAAGATGGGAAATGCCGAGTAGACTTGGCACACATGGCAGAAAAGGAGCGATTTCTGGCGGAC
ATCTTCACTTCGTTTGTGGACCTCCAGTATAGATGGTTTCTGTTCGTATTCATGATGTGCTACACGGTCA
CTTGGTTTATATTCGCAGGGCTTTATTCGCTAAATGCTTTCCTGCGTGGAGATCTTGAACATCCTGCGGA
TACTGATGTTTGCTTCCAAAATATAGATGGATTTGTTTCAGCGTTGCTCTTTTCAGTGGAAACACAGAGG
ACTATTGGTTATGGCGCTCGTACAGTCTCACCACGCTGCTATGAAGGTGTGTTTTTGGTCATGGCGCAAT
GCATTGTGGGATCCATGATTGACGCTCTAATGGTGGGCTGCATGTTTGTTAAAATCTCACGTCCTAAGAA
GCGAGCCGAAACACTTCTTTTTAGTCGGACTTGTGTTGTGGCCAATCGGGATGACCGTCTCTGCCTTATG
TTTCGTCTTGGAGACTTGCGTGAGAGTCACATGGTAGACGCCAAAGTACGTGCTAAACTCATCAAGTCTC
GGCAGACATCGGAAGGGGAATTTCTCCCCCTGGAGCAATCGGAGATCGACCTGGGCTATGAGAGCGGCTC
TGACCGACTGTTTCTAGTGGAGCCGCAAGTGATTCAACACATCATTGATTCCAGCAGTCCTTTCTGGGAG
CTCGGGCCGGAGAAGCTGCGGAAGCAACAGTTTGAGATTATTGTCATCTTGGAGGGCATAGTGGAAGCTA
CAGGTGGCATTATCTGCATGTGTCTGTTGACCCAGTAAGACCCAGCTTTCTTGTACAAAGTTGGCATTAT
AAGAAAGCATTGCTTATCAATTTGTTGCAACGAACAGGTCACTATCAGTCAAAATAAAATCATTATTTGC
CATCCAGCTGATATCCCCTATAGTGAGTCGTATTACATGGTCATAGCTGTTTCCTGGCAGCTCTGGCCCG
TGTCTCAAAATCTCTGATGTTACATTGCACAAGATAAAAATATATCATCATGAACAATAAAACTGTCTGC
TTACATAAACAGTAATACAAGGGGTGTTATGAGCCATATTCAACGGGAAACGTCGAGGCCGCGATTAAAT
TCCAACATGGATGCTGATTTATATGGGTATAAATGGGCTCGCGATAATGTCGGGCAATCAGGTGCGACAA
TCTATCGCTTGTATGGGAAGCCCGATGCGCCAGAGTTGTTTCTGAAACATGGCAAAGGTAGCGTTGCCAA
TGATGTTACAGATGAGATGGTCAGACTAAACTGGCTGACGGAATTTATGCCTCTTCCGACCATCAAGCAT
TTTATCCGTACTCCTGATGATGCATGGTTACTCACCACTGCGATCCCCGGAAAAACAGCATTCCAGGTAT
TAGAAGAATATCCTGATTCAGGTGAAAATATTGTTGATGCGCTGGCAGTGTTCCTGCGCCGGTTGCATTC
GATTCCTGTTTGTAATTGTCCTTTTAACAGCGATCGCGTATTTCGTCTCGCTCAGGCGCAATCACGAATG
AATAACGGTTTGGTTGATGCGAGTGATTTTGATGACGAGCGTAATGGCTGGCCTGTTGAACAAGTCTGGA
AAGAAATGCATAAACTTTTGCCATTCTCACCGGATTCAGTCGTCACTCATGGTGATTTCTCACTTGATAA
CCTTATTTTTGACGAGGGGAAATTAATAGGTTGTATTGATGTTGGACGAGTCGGAATCGCAGACCGATAC
CAGGATCTTGCCATCCTATGGAACTGCCTCGGTGAGTTTTCTCCTTCATTACAGAAACGGCTTTTTCAAA
AATATGGTATTGATAATCCTGATATGAATAAATTGCAGTTTCATTTGATGCTCGATGAGTTTTTCTAATC
AGAATTGGTTAATTGGTTGTAACACTGGCAGAGCATTACGCTGACTTGACGGGACGGCGCAAGCTCATGA
CCAAAATCCCTTAACGTGAGTTACGCGTCGTTCCACTGAGCGTCAGACCCCGTAGAAAAGATCAAAGGAT
CTTCTTGAGATCCTTTTTTTCTGCGCGTAATCTGCTGCTTGCAAACAAAAAAACCACCGCTACCAGCGGT
GGTTTGTTTGCCGGATCAAGAGCTACCAACTCTTTTTCCGAAGGTAACTGGCTTCAGCAGAGCGCAGATA
CCAAATACTGTTCTTCTAGTGTAGCCGTAGTTAGGCCACCACTTCAAGAACTCTGTAGCACCGCCTACAT
ACCTCGCTCTGCTAATCCTGTTACCAGTGGCTGCTGCCAGTGGCGATAAGTCGTGTCTTACCGGGTTGGA
CTCAAGACGATAGTTACCGGATAAGGCGCAGCGGTCGGGCTGAACGGGGGGTTCGTGCACACAGCCCAGC
TTGGAGCGAACGACCTACACCGAACTGAGATACCTACAGCGTGAGCTATGAGAAAGCGCCACGCTTCCCG
AAGGGAGAAAGGCGGACAGGTATCCGGTAAGCGGCAGGGTCGGAACAGGAGAGCGCACGAGGGAGCTTCC
AGGGGGAAACGCCTGGTATCTTTATAGTCCTGTCGGGTTTCGCCACCTCTGACTTGAGCGTCGATTTTTG
TGATGCTCGTCAGGGGGGCGGAGCCTATGGAAAAACGCCAGCAACGCGGCCTTTTTACGGTTCCTGGCCT
TTTGCTGGCCTTTTGCTCACATGTT
Features (pLannotate 1.2.2; 10 found; start..end, strand, type, name):
    121..213     +  CDS            lacI (fragment): lac repressor; lacI; The lac repressor binds to the lac operator to inhibit transcription in E. coli. This inhibition can be relieved by adding lactose or isopropyl-β-D-thiogalactopyranoside (IPTG).
    268..295     -  terminator     rrnB T2 terminator: transcription terminator T2 from the E. coli rrnB gene
    427..470     +  terminator     rrnB T1 terminator: Escherichia coli rrnB; transcription terminator T1 from the E. coli rrnB gene
    517..553     -  CDS            lacZα (fragment): LacZα fragment of β-galactosidase; lacZ fragment
    569..668     +  protein_bind   attL1: mutant version of attL; recombination site for the Gateway® LR reaction LR Clonase™
   1022..1825    +  CDS            KCNJ9 (fragment): KCNJ9_HUMAN - Also known as GIRK3. Experimental evidence at protein level: Swiss-Prot protein existence level 1. This receptor is controlled by G proteins. Inward rectifier potassium channels are characterized by a greater tendency to allow potassium to flow into the cell rather than out of it. Their voltage dependence is regulated by the concentration of extracellular potassium; as external potassium is raised, the voltage range of the channel opening shifts to more positive voltages. The inward rectification is mainly due to the blockage of outward current by internal magnesium (By similarit
   1860..1959    -  protein_bind   attL2: mutant version of attL; recombination site for the Gateway® LR reaction LR Clonase™
   1977..1995    -  promoter       T7 promoter: promoter for bacteriophage T7 RNA polymerase
   2129..2938    +  CDS            KanR: aminoglycoside phosphotransferase; aph(3')-Ia; confers resistance to kanamycin in bacteria or G418 (Geneticin®) in eukaryotes
   3085..3673    +  rep_origin     ori: high-copy-number ColE1/pMB1/pBR322/pUC origin of replication
