[The description below was written by a language model from this plasmid's Addgene catalogue record and pLannotate feature annotations shown in this document.]
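Description:
pDONR221-kcnj20 is a Gateway entry clone built on the Invitrogen pDONR221 backbone, carrying the zebrafish (Danio rerio) kcnj20 gene, also annotated as si:ch211-113j13.2, a member of the inwardly rectifying potassium channel family. The plasmid totals 3,735 bp, of which about 1,185 bp is insert. It is maintained in E. coli through a high-copy ColE1/pUC-type origin and selected with kanamycin via an aminoglycoside phosphotransferase (KanR) gene. The insert was amplified by RT-PCR from pooled wild-type embryos at 1 to 3 days post fertilisation and introduced by Gateway recombination, so it now sits between attL1 and attL2 sites. Upstream rrnB T1 and T2 terminators shield the cloning region from read-through transcription. Automated annotation labels part of the insert as a fragment of human KCNJ9 (GIRK3), which reflects homology among inward rectifier channels rather than a human sequence. The short lacI and lacZα fragments it also reports are small backbone matches, not functional genes.

There is no promoter at the 5′ end of the insert, so the plasmid does not itself drive expression of the channel. A T7 promoter lies just beyond attL2 and points back toward the insert, which allows in vitro transcription of antisense RNA. This makes the clone a template for riboprobes used in whole-mount in situ hybridisation. As a middle entry vector, it can also donate the kcnj20 sequence to destination vectors through the LR reaction to assemble expression constructs. The depositor notes an R54C difference from the reference transcript, considered a likely polymorphism that should not affect in situ hybridisation results.
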