Addgene plasmid #173150: pDONR221-kcnj20
Purpose: This gene was cloned into the gateway middle entry vector. It can be used for generating antisense riboprobe or gene expression using a gateway system.
Depositing lab: GuangJun Zhang. Depositing organization: Purdue University. Publication: Evolution of inwardly rectifying potassium channels and their gene expression in zebrafish embryos. Silic MR, Murata SH, Park SJ, Zhang G. Dev Dyn. 2021 Sep 23. doi: 10.1002/dvdy.425. PubMed 34558132.
Backbone
  Vector backbone: pDONR221
  Backbone manufacturer: Invitrogen
  Backbone size w/o insert (bp): 2550
  Total vector size (bp): 3735
  Vector type: PCR cloning vector
Growth in bacteria
  Bacterial resistance: Kanamycin, 50 μg/mL
  Growth temperature: 37°C
  Growth strain: DH5alpha
  Copy number: High Copy
Gene/Insert
  Gene/Insert name: kcnj20 (alt name: si:ch211-113j13.2)
  Species: D. rerio (zebrafish)
  Insert size (bp): 1185
  GenBank ID: XM_021466526.1
  Entrez Gene: si:ch211-113j13.2
  Promoter: No promoter at 5 end; T7 promoter at 3 end.
  Cloning method: Gateway Cloning
  Sequencing primers: 5′ M13F; 3′ M13R
Terms and licenses: Academic/Nonprofit Terms; Industry Terms: Not Available to Industry
Depositor comments: This gene was cloned from a pool of mixed zebrafish embryos (1-3dpf) using RT-PCR. The DNA sequences were amplified from pooled wild type TAB zebrafish embryos. R54C (compared to XM_021466526.1) is likely a polymorphisms, which are not listed in the current ENSEMBL database. This is possibly due to incomplete zebrafish genome annotation, GRCz11. However, this will not affect the result of whole-mount in situ hybridization
How to cite: pDONR221-kcnj20 was a gift from GuangJun Zhang (Addgene plasmid # 173150 ; http://n2t.net/addgene:173150 ; RRID:Addgene_173150)
